>Addgene plasmid #218167 | pNoRBS | addgene full sequence | sequence record 433566 | Addgene NGS Result
ATCCGGATATAGTTCCTCCTTTCAGCAAAAAACCCCTCAAGACCCGTTTAGAGGCCCCAAGGGGTTATGC
TAGTTATTGCTCAGCGGTGGCAGCAGCCAACTCAGCTTCCTTTCGGGCTTTGTTAGCAGCCGGATCTCAG
TGGTGGTGGTGGTGGTGCTCGAGCAAAAAACCCCTCAAGACCCGTTTAGAGGCCCCAAGGGGTTATGCTA
GGGCTGTACGAGGGCGCTCACACTCTACTCAACAGCGCGAACGCTGGACCCGTCCTTCGCCGACGACTAG
TCCTATAGTGAGTCGTATTAAGATCTCGATCCTCTACGCCGGACGCATCGTGGCCGGCATCACCGGCGCC
ACAGGTGCGGTTGCTGGCGCCTATATCGCCGACATCACCGATGGGGAAGATCGGGCTCGCCACTTCGGGC
TCATGAGCGCTTGTTTCGGCGTGGGTATGGTGGCAGGCCCCGTGGCCGGGGGACTGTTGGGCGCCATCTC
CTTGCATGCACCATTCCTTGCGGCGGCGGTGCTCAACGGCCTCAACCTACTACTGGGCTGCTTCCTAATG
CAGGAGTCGCATAAGGGAGAGCGTCGAGATCCCGGACACCATCGAATGGCGCAAAACCTTTCGCGGTATG
GCATGATAGCGCCCGGAAGAGAGTCAATTCAGGGTGGTGAATGTGAAACCAGTAACGTTATACGATGTCG
CAGAGTATGCCGGTGTCTCTTATCAGACCGTTTCCCGCGTGGTGAACCAGGCCAGCCACGTTTCTGCGAA
AACGCGGGAAAAAGTGGAAGCGGCGATGGCGGAGCTGAATTACATTCCCAACCGCGTGGCACAACAACTG
GCGGGCAAACAGTCGTTGCTGATTGGCGTTGCCACCTCCAGTCTGGCCCTGCACGCGCCGTCGCAAATTG
TCGCGGCGATTAAATCTCGCGCCGATCAACTGGGTGCCAGCGTGGTGGTGTCGATGGTAGAACGAAGCGG
CGTCGAAGCCTGTAAAGCGGCGGTGCACAATCTTCTCGCGCAACGCGTCAGTGGGCTGATCATTAACTAT
CCGCTGGATGACCAGGATGCCATTGCTGTGGAAGCTGCCTGCACTAATGTTCCGGCGTTATTTCTTGATG
TCTCTGACCAGACACCCATCAACAGTATTATTTTCTCCCATGAAGACGGTACGCGACTGGGCGTGGAGCA
TCTGGTCGCATTGGGTCACCAGCAAATCGCGCTGTTAGCGGGCCCATTAAGTTCTGTCTCGGCGCGTCTG
CGTCTGGCTGGCTGGCATAAATATCTCACTCGCAATCAAATTCAGCCGATAGCGGAACGGGAAGGCGACT
GGAGTGCCATGTCCGGTTTTCAACAAACCATGCAAATGCTGAATGAGGGCATCGTTCCCACTGCGATGCT
GGTTGCCAACGATCAGATGGCGCTGGGCGCAATGCGCGCCATTACCGAGTCCGGGCTGCGCGTTGGTGCG
GATATCTCGGTAGTGGGATACGACGATACCGAAGACAGCTCATGTTATATCCCGCCGTTAACCACCATCA
AACAGGATTTTCGCCTGCTGGGGCAAACCAGCGTGGACCGCTTGCTGCAACTCTCTCAGGGCCAGGCGGT
GAAGGGCAATCAGCTGTTGCCCGTCTCACTGGTGAAAAGAAAAACCACCCTGGCGCCCAATACGCAAACC
GCCTCTCCCCGCGCGTTGGCCGATTCATTAATGCAGCTGGCACGACAGGTTTCCCGACTGGAAAGCGGGC
AGTGAGCGCAACGCAATTAATGTAAGTTAGCTCACTCATTAGGCACCGGGATCTCGACCGATGCCCTTGA
GAGCCTTCAACCCAGTCAGCTCCTTCCGGTGGGCGCGGGGCATGACTATCGTCGCCGCACTTATGACTGT
CTTCTTTATCATGCAACTCGTAGGACAGGTGCCGGCAGCGCTCTGGGTCATTTTCGGCGAGGACCGCTTT
CGCTGGAGCGCGACGATGATCGGCCTGTCGCTTGCGGTATTCGGAATCTTGCACGCCCTCGCTCAAGCCT
TCGTCACTGGTCCCGCCACCAAACGTTTCGGCGAGAAGCAGGCCATTATCGCCGGCATGGCGGCCCCACG
GGTGCGCATGATCGTGCTCCTGTCGTTGAGGACCCGGCTAGGCTGGCGGGGTTGCCTTACTGGTTAGCAG
AATGAATCACCGATACGCGAGCGAACGTGAAGCGACTGCTGCTGCAAAACGTCTGCGACCTGAGCAACAA
CATGAATGGTCTTCGGTTTCCGTGTTTCGTAAAGTCTGGAAACGCGGAAGTCAGCGCCCTGCACCATTAT
GTTCCGGATCTGCATCGCAGGATGCTGCTGGCTACCCTGTGGAACACCTACATCTGTATTAACGAAGCGC
TGGCATTGACCCTGAGTGATTTTTCTCTGGTCCCGCCGCATCCATACCGCCAGTTGTTTACCCTCACAAC
GTTCCAGTAACCGGGCATGTTCATCATCAGTAACCCGTATCGTGAGCATCCTCTCTCGTTTCATCGGTAT
CATTACCCCCATGAACAGAAATCCCCCTTACACGGAGGCATCAGTGACCAAACAGGAAAAAACCGCCCTT
AACATGGCCCGCTTTATCAGAAGCCAGACATTAACGCTTCTGGAGAAACTCAACGAGCTGGACGCGGATG
AACAGGCAGACATCTGTGAATCGCTTCACGACCACGCTGATGAGCTTTACCGCAGCTGCCTCGCGCGTTT
CGGTGATGACGGTGAAAACCTCTGACACATGCAGCTCCCGGAGACGGTCACAGCTTGTCTGTAAGCGGAT
GCCGGGAGCAGACAAGCCCGTCAGGGCGCGTCAGCGGGTGTTGGCGGGTGTCGGGGCGCAGCCATGACCC
AGTCACGTAGCGATAGCGGAGTGTATACTGGCTTAACTATGCGGCATCAGAGCAGATTGTACTGAGAGTG
CACCATTGCGGTGTGAAATACCGCACAGATGCGTAAGGAGAAAATACCGCATCAGGCGCTCTTCCGCTTC
CTCGCTCACTGACTCGCTGCGCTCGGTCGTTCGGCTGCGGCGAGCGGTATCAGCTCACTCAAAGGCGGTA
ATACGGTTATCCACAGAATCAGGGGATAACGCAGGAAAGAACATGTGAGCAAAAGGCCAGCAAAAGGCCA
GGAACCGTAAAAAGGCCGCGTTGCTGGCGTTTTTCCATAGGCTCCGCCCCCCTGACGAGCATCACAAAAA
TCGACGCTCAAGTCAGAGGTGGCGAAACCCGACAGGACTATAAAGATACCAGGCGTTTCCCCCTGGAAGC
TCCCTCGTGCGCTCTCCTGTTCCGACCCTGCCGCTTACCGGATACCTGTCCGCCTTTCTCCCTTCGGGAA
GCGTGGCGCTTTCTCATAGCTCACGCTGTAGGTATCTCAGTTCGGTGTAGGTCGTTCGCTCCAAGCTGGG
CTGTGTGCACGAACCCCCCGTTCAGCCCGACCGCTGCGCCTTATCCGGTAACTATCGTCTTGAGTCCAAC
CCGGTAAGACACGACTTATCGCCACTGGCAGCAGCACATCCTGTAACCAGCTCTGGTGCATGGCCTGCAC
GTAACCTTTTACCGTTTCAGCACGGCTCGGCATCGCTCCGTCGATCCACTGGTAACAGGATTAGCAGAGC
GAGGTATGTAGGCGGTGCTACAGAGTTCTTGAAGTGGTGGCCTAACTACGGCTACACTAGAAGGACAGTA
TTTGGTATCTGCGCTCTGCTGAAGCCAGTTACCTTCGGAAAAAGAGTTGGTAGCTCTTGATCCGGCAAAC
AAACCACCGCTGGTAGCGGTGGTTTTTTTGTTTGCAAGCAGCAGATTACGCGCAGAAAAAAAGGATCTCA
AGAAGATCCTTTGATCTTTTCTACGGGGTCTGACGCTCAGTGGAACGAAAACTCACGTTAAGGGATTTTG
GTCATGAGATTATCAAAAAGGATCTTCACCTAGATCCTTTTAAATTAAAAATGAAGTTTTAAATCAATCT
AAAGTATATATGAGTAAACTTGGTCTGACAGTTACCAATGCTTAATCAGTGAGGCACCTATCTCAGCGAT
CTGTCTATTTCGTTCATCCATAGTTGCCTGACTCCCCGTCGTGTAGATAACTACGATACGGGAGGGCTTA
CCATCTGGCCCCAGTGCTGCAATGATACCGCGAGACCCACGCTCACCGGCTCCAGATTTATCAGCAATAA
ACCAGCCAGCCGGAAGGGCCGAGCGCAGAAGTGGTCCTGCAACTTTATCCGCCTCCATCCAGTCTATTAA
TTGTTGCCGGGAAGCTAGAGTAAGTAGTTCGCCAGTTAATAGTTTGCGCAACGTTGTTGCCATTGCTGCA
GGCATCGTGGTGTCACGCTCGTCGTTTGGTATGGCTTCATTCAGCTCCGGTTCCCAACGATCAAGGCGAG
TTACATGATCCCCCATGTTGTGCAAAAAAGCGGTTAGCTCCTTCGGTCCTCCGATCGTTGTCAGAAGTAA
GTTGGCCGCAGTGTTATCACTCATGGTTATGGCAGCACTGCATAATTCTCTTACTGTCATGCCATCCGTA
AGATGCTTTTCTGTGACTGGTGAGTACTCAACCAAGTCATTCTGAGAATAGTGTATGCGGCGACCGAGTT
GCTCTTGCCCGGCGTCAATACGGGATAATACCGCGCCACATAGCAGAACTTTAAAAGTGCTCATCATTGG
AAAACGTTCTTCGGGGCGAAAACTCTCAAGGATCTTACCGCTGTTGAGATCCAGTTCGATGTAACCCACT
CGTGCACCCAACTGATCTTCAGCATCTTTTACTTTCACCAGCGTTTCTGGGTGAGCAAAAACAGGAAGGC
AAAATGCCGCAAAAAAGGGAATAAGGGCGACACGGAAATGTTGAATACTCATACTCTTCCTTTTTCAATA
TTATTGAAGCATTTATCAGGGTTATTGTCTCATGAGCGGATACATATTTGAATGTATTTAGAAAAATAAA
CAAATAGGGGTTCCGCGCACATTTCCCCGAAAAGTGCCACCTAAATTGTAAGCGTTAATATTTTGTTAAA
ATTCGCGTTAAATTTTTGTTAAATCAGCTCATTTTTTAACCAATAGGCCGAAATCGGCAAAATCCCTTAT
AAATCAAAAGAATAGACCGAGATAGGGT
[37 nt withheld, positions 5139-5175]
AAAGAACGTGGACTCCAACGTCAAAGG
[49 nt withheld, positions 5203-5251]
T
[91 nt withheld, positions 5253-5343]
G
[124 nt withheld, positions 5345-5468]
CCCATTCGCCA
Features (pLannotate 1.2.2; 19 found; start..end, strand, type, name):
     26..73      -  terminator     T7 terminator: transcription terminator for bacteriophage T7 RNA polymerase
     81..130     -  CDS            SET1 (fragment): solubility-enhancement tag derived from T7 phage gene 10B
    140..157     -  CDS            9xHis (fragment): 9xHis affinity tag
    164..211     -  terminator     T7 terminator: transcription terminator for bacteriophage T7 RNA polymerase
    282..300     -  promoter       T7 promoter: promoter for bacteriophage T7 RNA polymerase
    308..587     +  CDS            TcR (fragment): tetracycline efflux protein; tet; confers resistance to tetracycline
    595..672     +  promoter       lacI promoter: lacI
    673..1755    +  CDS            lacI: lac repressor; lacI; The lac repressor binds to the lac operator to inhibit transcription in E. coli. This inhibition can be relieved by adding lactose or isopropyl-β-D-thiogalactopyranoside (IPTG).
   1768..1789    +  protein_bind   CAP binding site: CAP binding activates transcription in the presence of cAMP. E. coli catabolite activator protein
   1804..2095    +  CDS            TcR (fragment): tetracycline efflux protein; tet; confers resistance to tetracycline
   2167..2547    -  CDS            YPB1_ECOLX: Protein predicted: Swiss-Prot protein existence level 4. From Escherichia coli.
   2564..2755    +  CDS            rop: Rop protein, which maintains plasmids at low copy number; rop
   2857..2996    +  misc_feature   bom: basis of mobility region from pBR322
   3182..3535    -  rep_origin     ori (fragment): high-copy-number ColE1/pMB1/pBR322/pUC origin of replication
   3535..3618    -  CDS            rbbA (fragment): RBBA_ECOLI - Also known as yhiG, yhiH. Experimental evidence at protein level: Swiss-Prot protein existence level 1. Exhibits an intrinsic ATPase activity that is stimulated by both 70S ribosomes and 30S ribosomal subunits. Could be involved in protein-chain elongation and in release of deacyl-tRNA from ribosomes after peptide bond synthesis. Stimulates the synthesis of polyphenylalanine in vitro. From Escherichia coli (strain K12).
   3616..3851    -  rep_origin     ori (fragment): high-copy-number ColE1/pMB1/pBR322/pUC origin of replication
   4022..4882    -  CDS            AmpR: β-lactamase; bla; confers resistance to ampicillin, carbenicillin, and related antibiotics
   4883..4987    -  promoter       AmpR promoter: bla
   5040..5468    -  rep_origin     f1 ori (sequence partly withheld): f1 bacteriophage origin of replication; arrow indicates direction of (+) strand synthesis
