[The description below was written by a language model from this plasmid's Addgene catalogue record and pLannotate feature annotations shown in this document.]
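Description:
pNoRBS is a bacterial expression-type plasmid built on the pET31b+ backbone, in which a short insert lacking a ribosome binding site sits downstream of the T7 promoter, cloned between BglII and XhoI sites that were both retained. The stated purpose is to raise cellular levels of 2',3'-cyclic nucleotide monophosphates (2',3'-cNMPs). Because the T7-driven transcript has no ribosome binding site, it is presumably made but not translated. The record does not spell out how this leads to higher 2',3'-cNMP levels, and it does not describe the insert beyond calling it short. The associated work concerns binding of 2',3'-cNMPs to bacterial ribosomes and the resulting inhibition of translation, so the plasmid serves as a tool for perturbing these nucleotide pools in E. coli.

The annotated 5,479 nt sequence shows typical pET architecture. The T7 promoter is followed closely by a T7 terminator, then a His-tag fragment, a short match to a T7 gene 10-derived sequence, and a second T7 terminator. This suggests the insert carries its own terminator ahead of the residual vector tag and terminator region. A lacI gene with its own promoter supplies lac repressor, as is usual in IPTG-regulated T7 systems, although no lac operator is annotated beside the T7 promoter. Propagation relies on a pBR322/ColE1-type origin accompanied by rop and the bom site. The origin is annotated in two fragments interrupted by a short match to E. coli rbbA, which may be an annotation artefact or a small insertion, and the copy number is listed as unknown. Selection is by ampicillin through β-lactamase. An f1 origin is also present, and the tetracycline-resistance fragments are non-functional pBR322 remnants.
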