Addgene plasmid #218167: pNoRBS
Purpose: pET31b plasmid with short insert lacking ribosome binding site to increase 2',3'-cNMP levels
Depositing lab: Emily Weinert. Depositing organization: Pennsylvania State University. Publication: Binding of 2',3'-Cyclic Nucleotide Monophosphates to Bacterial Ribosomes Inhibits Translation. Chauhan SS, Marotta NJ, Karls AC, Weinert EE. ACS Cent Sci. 2022 Nov 23;8(11):1518-1526. doi: 10.1021/acscentsci.2c00681. Epub 2022 Sep 21. PubMed 36439312.
Backbone
  Vector backbone: pET31b+
  Vector type: Bacterial Expression
Growth in bacteria
  Bacterial resistance: Ampicillin, 100 μg/mL
  Growth temperature: 37°C
  Growth strain: DH5alpha
  Copy number: Unknown
Gene/Insert
  Gene/Insert name: Short insert
  Promoter: T7
  Cloning method: Restriction Enzyme; 5′ cloning site BglIII (not destroyed); 3′ cloning site XhoI (not destroyed)
  Sequencing primers: 5′ AGATCTCGATCCCGCGAAAT; 3′ CCTTTCGGGCTTTGTTAGCAGCCGGATC
Terms and licenses: Academic/Nonprofit Terms; Industry Terms: Not Available to Industry
How to cite: pNoRBS was a gift from Emily Weinert (Addgene plasmid # 218167 ; http://n2t.net/addgene:218167 ; RRID:Addgene_218167)
