>Addgene plasmid #218167 | pNoRBS | depositor partial sequence | sequence record 425045 | Insert and ribosome binding site
AGATCTTAATACGACTCACTATAGGACTAGTCGTCGGCGAAGGACGGGTCCAGCGTTCGCGCTGTTGAGT
AGAGTGTGAGCGCCCTCGTACAGCCCTAGCATAACCCCTTGGGGCCTCTAAACGGGTCTTGAGGGGTTTT
TTGCTCGAG
